Addgene plasmid #154525: pEPYC0CM0393
Purpose: Phytobricks Level 0 part
Depositing lab: Nicola Patron. Depositing organization: Earlham Institute. Publication: Rational design of minimal synthetic promoters for plants. Cai YM, Kallam K, Tidd H, Gendarini G, Salzman A, Patron NJ. Nucleic Acids Res. 2020 Aug 28. pii: 5897334. doi: 10.1093/nar/gkaa682. PubMed 32856047.
Backbone
  Vector backbone: pUAP1
  Vector type: Synthetic Biology
Growth in bacteria
  Bacterial resistance: Chloramphenicol, 25 μg/mL
  Growth temperature: 37°C
  Growth strain: NEB Stable
  Copy number: High Copy
Gene/Insert
  Gene/Insert name: MinSyn_022
  Species: Synthetic
  Cloning method: Restriction Enzyme; 5′ cloning site BpiI (destroyed during cloning); 3′ cloning site BpiI (destroyed during cloning)
Terms and licenses: Academic/Nonprofit Terms; Industry Terms: Not Available to Industry
Depositor comments: Please visit https://www.biorxiv.org/content/10.1101/2020.05.14.095406v1 for bioRxiv preprint.
How to cite: pEPYC0CM0393 was a gift from Nicola Patron (Addgene plasmid # 154525 ; http://n2t.net/addgene:154525 ; RRID:Addgene_154525)
