[The description below was written by a language model from this plasmid's Addgene catalogue record and pLannotate feature annotations shown in this document.]
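Description:
pEPYC0CM0393 is a small (about 2.2 kb) Phytobricks Level 0 part plasmid built in the pUAP1 universal acceptor backbone, a synthetic-biology vector used to domesticate standard DNA parts for Type IIS (Golden Gate/MoClo-style) assembly. It is maintained in E. coli through a high-copy ColE1/pUC-type origin of replication and selected with chloramphenicol. Resistance comes from a cat (chloramphenicol acetyltransferase) gene driven by its native cat promoter and followed by the phage lambda t0 terminator. In the sequence record the cat coding region spans the numbering origin of the circular map.

The payload is MinSyn_022, a fully synthetic sequence belonging to a series of rationally designed minimal synthetic promoters for plants. It was inserted using BpiI sites that were destroyed during cloning, as is typical when a part is captured into a universal acceptor. The automated annotation does not label the insert itself. It identifies only backbone elements, including a putative bacterial terminator and a his operon terminator that sit on either side of an unannotated stretch. This stretch is presumably where the part resides, with the terminators insulating it from read-through transcription. The record does not describe the cis-regulatory composition or expression characteristics of MinSyn_022, nor the specific fusion overhangs that define its position in the Phytobrick syntax.

As a Level 0 part, the plasmid has no plant expression function on its own. It serves as a sequence-verified, reusable source of the promoter element, which can be released and combined with coding sequences, terminators and other standard parts to build transcriptional units for plant synthetic biology.
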