Features (pLannotate 1.2.2; 6 found; start..end, strand, type, name):
    248..345     -  promoter       cat promoter: promoter of the E. coli cat gene encoding chloramphenicol acetyltransferase
    431..474     -  terminator     bacterial terminator: putative bacterial transcription terminator
    667..724     +  terminator     his operon terminator: This putative transcriptin terminator from the E. coli his operon has a 2-bp deletion introduced during synthesis. Its efficiency has not been determined.
    919..1507    -  rep_origin     ori: high-copy-number ColE1/pMB1/pBR322/pUC origin of replication
   1690..1784    -  terminator     lambda t0 terminator: transcription terminator from phage lambda
   1808..247     -  CDS            cat (across the origin): CAT_ECOLX - Experimental evidence at protein level: Swiss-Prot protein existence level 1. This enzyme is an effector of chloramphenicol resistance in bacteria. From Escherichia coli. This protein is used as a marker in many commonly used cloning vectors, such as pACYC184.
>Addgene plasmid #154525 | pEPYC0CM0393 | depositor full sequence | sequence record 299396 | pEPYC0CM0393 sequence 2217 bps
CCAGCTCACCGTCTTTCATTGCCATACGAAATTCCGGATGAGCATTCATCAGGCGGGCAAGAATGTGAAT
AAAGGCCGGATAAAACTTGTGCTTATTTTTCTTTACGGTCTTTAAAAAGGCCGTAATATCCAGCTGAACG
GTCTGGTTATAGGTACATTGAGCAACTGACTGAAATGCCTCAAAATGTTCTTTACGATGCCATTGGGATA
TATCAACGGTGGTATATCCAGTGATTTTTTTCTCCATTTTAGCTTCCTTAGCTCCTGAAAATCTCGATAA
CTCAAAAAATACGCCCGGTAGTGATCTTATTTCATTATGGTGAAAGTTGGAACCTCTTACGTGCCCGATC
AACTCGAGTGCCACCTGACGTCTAAGAAACCATTATTATCATGACATTAACCTATAAAAATAGGCGTATC
ACGAGGCAGAATTTCAGATAAAAAAAATCCTTAGCTTTCGCTAAGGATGATTTCTGGAATTCGGTCTCAG
GAGGGAGGCGTGTCGTTTTAGTGAGGTTATGACCCCCGCCGATGACGCGGGATTATGACCCCCGCCGATG
ACGCGGGATTATGACCCCCGCCGATGACGCGGGACTATATAAGGTTTTGCTATTCATTGAAAGCAGTAGT
GACTGATTTGTATATAATGTACTCGAGACCCTGCAGTCCGGCAAAAAAGGGCAAGGTGTCACCACCCTGC
CCTTTTTCTTTAAAACCGAAAAGATTACTTCGCGTTATGCAGGCTTCCTCGCTCACTGACTCGCTGCGCT
CGGTCGTTCGGCTGCGGCGAGCGGTATCAGCTCACTCAAAGGCGGTAATACGGTTATCCACAGAATCAGG
GGATAACGCAGGAAAGAACATGTGAGCAAAAGGCCAGCAAAAGGCCAGGAACCGTAAAAAGGCCGCGTTG
CTGGCGTTTTTCCACAGGCTCCGCCCCCCTGACGAGCATCACAAAAATCGACGCTCAAGTCAGAGGTGGC
GAAACCCGACAGGACTATAAAGATACCAGGCGTTTCCCCCTGGAAGCTCCCTCGTGCGCTCTCCTGTTCC
GACCCTGCCGCTTACCGGATACCTGTCCGCCTTTCTCCCTTCGGGAAGCGTGGCGCTTTCTCATAGCTCA
CGCTGTAGGTATCTCAGTTCGGTGTAGGTCGTTCGCTCCAAGCTGGGCTGTGTGCACGAACCCCCCGTTC
AGCCCGACCGCTGCGCCTTATCCGGTAACTATCGTCTTGAGTCCAACCCGGTAAGACACGACTTATCGCC
ACTGGCAGCAGCCACTGGTAACAGGATTAGCAGAGCGAGGTATGTAGGCGGTGCTACAGAGTTCTTGAAG
TGGTGGCCTAACTACGGCTACACTAGAAGAACAGTATTTGGTATCTGCGCTCTGCTGAAGCCAGTTACCT
TCGGAAAAAGAGTTGGTAGCTCTTGATCCGGCAAACAAACCACCGCTGGTAGCGGTGGTTTTTTTGTTTG
CAAGCAGCAGATTACGCGCAGAAAAAAAGGATCTCAAGAAGATCCTTTGATCTTTTCTACGGGGTCTGAC
GCTCAGTGGAACGAAAACTCACGTTAAGGGATTTTGGTCATGAGATTATCAAAAAGGATCTTCACCTAGA
TCCTTTTAAATTAAAAATGAAGTTTTAAATCAATCTAAAGTATATATGAGTAAACTTGGTCTGACAGCTC
GAGGCTTGGATTCTCACCAATAAAAAACGCCCGGCGGCAACCGAGCGTTCTGAACAAATCCAGATGGAGT
TCTGAGGTCATTACTGGATCTATCAACAGGAGTCCAAGCGAGCTCGATATCAAATTACGCCCCGCCCTGC
CACTCATCGCAGTACTGTTGTAATTCATTAAGCATTCTGCCGACATGGAAGCCATCACAAACGGCATGAT
GAACCTGAATCGCCAGCGGCATCAGCACCTTGTCGCCTTGCGTATAATATTTGCCCATGGTGAAAACGGG
GGCGAAGAAGTTGTCCATATTGGCCACGTTTAAATCAAAACTGGTGAAACTCACCCAGGGATTGGCTGAG
ACGAAAAACATATTCTCAATAAACCCTTTAGGGAAATAGGCCAGGTTTTCACCGTAACACGCCACATCTT
GCGAATATATGTGTAGAAACTGCCGGAAATCGTCGTGGTATTCACTCCAGAGCGATGAAAACGTTTCAGT
TTGCTCATGGAAAACGGTGTAACAAGGGTGAACACTATCCCATATCA
